Addgene plasmid #42108: GFP-Golgin-84-TEV #709#243
Depositing lab: Ayano Satoh. Depositing organization: Okayama University. Publication: Detection of in situ cleaved p115 with the cut specific antibodies in rapid protein inactivation system by tobacco etch viral protease cleavage. Koreishi M, Honjo Y, Satoh A. Antibody Technology Journal. 2011;1:5-11 10.2147/ANTI.S22825.
Backbone
  Vector backbone: pcDNA3.1
  Backbone manufacturer: Invitrogen
  Backbone size w/o insert (bp): 4700
  Vector type: Mammalian Expression
  Selectable markers: Neomycin (select with G418)
Growth in bacteria
  Bacterial resistance: Ampicillin, 100 μg/mL
  Growth temperature: 37°C
  Growth strain: XL1 Blue
  Copy number: High Copy
Gene/Insert
  Gene/Insert name: Golgin-84 (alt name: GOLGA5)
  Species: H. sapiens (human)
  Insert size (bp): 3200
  Mutation: inserted ENLYFQG b/w 300 and 301
  Entrez Gene: GOLGA5 (a.k.a. GOLIM5, RFG5, ret-II)
  Promoter: CMV
  Tag / fusion protein: GFP (N terminal on insert)
  Cloning method: TOPO Cloning
  Sequencing primers: 5′ CMV-F; 3′ BGH-R
Terms and licenses: Academic/Nonprofit Terms; Industry Terms: Not Available to Industry
How to cite: GFP-Golgin-84-TEV #709#243 was a gift from Ayano Satoh (Addgene plasmid # 42108 ; http://n2t.net/addgene:42108 ; RRID:Addgene_42108)
