[The description below was written by a language model from this plasmid's Addgene catalogue record.]
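Description:
GFP-Golgin-84-TEV is a mammalian expression plasmid built on the pcDNA3.1 backbone. It is maintained as a high-copy plasmid in E. coli under ampicillin selection. It also carries a neomycin resistance marker, so transfected mammalian cells can be selected with G418, for example to derive stable lines. The insert was introduced by TOPO cloning. The record's sequencing primers, one in the CMV promoter and one in the BGH region, fit the usual pcDNA3.1 layout, in which the cloning site lies between the CMV promoter and the bovine growth hormone polyadenylation signal. No feature table is provided, so other backbone elements cannot be confirmed from the record.

The payload of about 3.2 kb is human Golgin-84 (GOLGA5), a Golgi-associated coiled-coil protein. It is expressed from the CMV promoter as a fusion with GFP at its N terminus. The coding sequence has been engineered to include a seven-residue tobacco etch virus (TEV) protease recognition site between residues 300 and 301. The GFP tag lets the fusion protein be followed by fluorescence, while the internal TEV site makes it cleavable at a defined position when TEV protease is supplied in the same cell.

The associated publication describes a rapid protein inactivation system based on TEV protease cleavage, with in situ detection of the cleaved product. This construct appears to apply that strategy to Golgin-84, allowing acute cleavage of the protein in living cells rather than slower depletion approaches. The record does not say how the protease is delivered, nor what functional effect cleavage at this position has.
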