>Addgene plasmid #42108 | GFP-Golgin-84-TEV #709#243 | depositor partial sequence | sequence record 56846 | GFP-Golgin-84-TEV #709#243 sequence 3269 bps
GCTGTAGCTTGGTCCGAGCTCGGATCCACTAGTCCAGTGTGGTGGAATTGCCCTTACCATGGTGAGCAAG
GGCGAGGAGCTGTTCACCGGGGTGGTGCCCATCCTGGTCGAGCTGGACGGCGACGTAAACGGCCACAAGT
TCAGCGTGTCCGGCGAGGGCGAGGGCGATGCCACCTACGGCAAGCTGACCCTGAAGTTCATCTGCACCAC
CGGCAAGCTGCCCGTGCCCTGGCCCACCCTCGTGACCACCCTGACCTACGGCGTGCAGTGCTTCAGCCGC
TACCCCGACCACATGAAGCAGCACGACTTCTTCAAGTCCGCCATGCCCGAAGGCTACGTCCAGGAGCGCA
CCATCTTCTTCAAGGACGACGGCAACTACAAGACCCGCGCCGAGGTGAAGTTCGAGGGCGACACCCTGGT
GAACCGCATCGAGCTGAAGGGCATCGACTTCAAGGAGGACGGCAACATCCTGGGGCACAAGCTGGAGTAC
AACTACAACAGCCACAACGTCTATATCATGGCCGACAAGCAGAAGAACGGCATCAAGGTGAACTTCAAGA
TCCGCCACAACATCGAGGACGGCAGCGTGCAGCTCGCCGACCACTACCAGCAGAACACCCCCATCGGCGA
CGGCCCCGTGCTGCTGCCCGACAACCACTACCTGAGCACCCAGTCCGCCCTGAGCAAAGACCCCAACGAG
AAGCGCGATCACATGGTCCTGCTGGAGTTCGTGACCGCCGCCGGGATCACTCTCGGCATGGACGAGCTGT
ACAAGTCCGGCCGGACTCAGATCTCGAGCTCAAGCTTCGAATTCTCTTGGTTTGTTGATCTTGCTGGAAA
GGCAGAAGATCTTTTAAACCGAGTTGATCAAGGGGCTGCAACAGCTCTCAGTAGGAAAGACAATGCCAGC
AACATATATAGCAAAAATACTGACTATACTGAACTTCACCAGCAAAATACAGATTTGATATATCAGACTG
GACCTAAATCTACGTATATTTCATCAGCAGCTGATAACATTCGAAATCAAAAAGCCACCATCTTAGCTGG
CACTGCAAATGTGAAAGTAGGATCTCGGACACCAGTAGAGGCCTCTCATCCTGCTGAAAATGCATCTGTT
CCTAGGCCTTCATCCCATTTTGTGCGAAGAAAAAAGTCGGAACCTGATGATGAGCTGCTGTTTGATTTTC
TTAATAGTTCACAGAAGGAGCCTACCGGGAGGGTGGAAATCAGAAAGGAAAAAGGCAAGACACCTGTCTT
TCAGAGCTCTCAGACATCAAGTGTCAGTTCTGTGAACCCCAGTGTAACCACCATCAAAACCATTGAAGAA
AATTCTTTTGGGAGCCAAACCCACGAAGCTGCCAGTAACTCAGATTCTAGCCATGAAGGTCAAGAGGAAT
CTTCAAAGGAAAATGTGTCATCAAATGCTGCCTGCCCTGACCACACCCCAACACCTAATGATGATGGCAA
ATCACATGAACTGTCTAACCTTCGACTGGAGAATCAGCTGCTGAGGAATGAAGTTCAGTCTTTAAATCAA
GAAATGGCCTCGTTACTCCAAAGATCCAAAGAGACTCAAGAAGAATTAAACAAAGCAAGAGCAAGAGTTG
AAAAGTGGAATGCTGACCATTCAAAGAGTGATCGAATGACTGAAAACCTGTACTTCCAGGGCCGAGGACT
CCGAGCCCAAGCAGATGACCTGACTGAAGCTGTGGCTGCAAAGGATTCCCAGCTGGCTGTACTGAAAGTG
AGACTCCAGGAAGCTGACCAGCTACTGAGTACTCGCACAGAAGCATTAGAAGCCTTACAGAGTGAAAAAT
CACGAATAATGCAGGATCAAAGTGAAGGTAACAGCCTGCAGAATCAAGCTCTGCAGACTCTTCAGGAGAG
ACTGCATGAAGCGGATGCCACTCTGAAGAGAGAGCAGGAGAGCTATAAACAGATGCAGAGCGAGTTTGCT
GCACGCCTTAATAAAGTGGAAATGGAACGTCAGAATTTAGCAGAAGCAATTACACTGGCCGAAAGAAAAT
ACTCAGATGAGAAGAAGAGGGTTGATGAACTGCAGCAGCAAGTCAAGCTGTATAAGTTGAACTTGGAGTC
CTCTAAGCAGGAATTAATTGACTACAAGCAAAAAGCTACTAGAATACTGCAATCTAAGGAAAAATTGATT
AACAGCTTGAAAGAAGGCTCTGGTTTTGAAGGCCTAGATAGCAGCACTGCCAGTAGCATGGAGCTGGAAG
AACTTCGGCATGAGAAAGAGATGCAGAGGGAGGAAATACAGAAGCTGATGGGCCAGATACATCAGCTCAG
ATCCGAATTACAGGATATGGAGGCACAGCAAGTTAATGAAGCAGAATCAGCAAGAGAACAGTTACAGGAT
CTGCATGACCAAATAGCTGGGCAGAAAGCATCCAAACAAGAACTAGAGACAGAACTGGAGCGACTGAAGC
AGGAGTTCCACTATATAGAAGAAGATCTTTATCGAACAAAGAACACATTGCAAAGCAGAATTAAAGATCG
AGACGAAGAAATTCAAAAACTCAGGAATCAGCTTACCAATAAAACTTTAAGCAATAGCAGTCAGTCTGAG
TTAGAAAATCGACTCCATCAGCTAACAGAGACTCTCATCCAGAAACAGACCATGCTGGAGAGTCTCAGCA
CAGAAAAGAACTCCCTGGTCTTTCAACTGGAGCGCCTCGAACAGCAGATGAACTCCGCCTCTGGAAGTAG
TAGTAATGGGTCTTCGATTAATATGTCTGGAATTGACAATGGTGAAGGCACTCGTCTGCGAAATGTTCCT
GTTCTTTTTAATGACACAGAAACTAATCTGGCAGGAATGTACGGAAAAGTTCGCAAAGCTGCTAGTTCAA
TTGATCAGTTTAGTATTCGCCTGGGAATTTTTCTCCGAAGATACCCCATAGCGCGAGTTTTTGTAATTAT
ATATATGGCTTTGCTTCACCTCTGGGCCATGATTGTTCTGTTGACTTACACACCAGAAATGCACCACGAC
CAACCATATGGCAAATGAGGATCCACCGGATCTAGATAACTGATCATAATCAGCCATACCACATTTGTAG
AGGTTTTACTTGCTTTAAAAAACCTCCCACACCTCCCCCTGAACCTGAAACAAGGGCAATTCTGCAGATA
TCCAGCACAGTGGCGGCCGCTCGAGTCTAGAGGGCCCGCGGTTCGAAGGTAAGCCTATCCCTAACCCTCT
CCTCGGTCTCGATTCTACGCGTACCGGTCATCATCACCTCACCATGGTA
