>Addgene plasmid #42108 | GFP-Golgin-84-TEV #709#243 | addgene partial sequence | sequence record 57393 | EGFP-C 5'-CATGGTCCTGCTGGAGTTCGTG-3'
TCTCGGCATGGACGAGCTGTACAAGTCCGGCCGGACTCAGATCTCGAGCTCAAGCTTCGAATTCTCTTGG
TTTGTTGATCTTGCTGGAAAGGCAGAAGATCTTTTAAACCGAGTTGATCAAGGGGCTGCAACAGCTCTCA
GTAGGAAAGACAATGCCAGCAACATATATAGCAAAAATACTGACTATACTGAACTTCACCAGCAAAATAC
AGATTTGATATATCAGACTGGACCTAAATCTACGTATATTTCATCAGCAGCTGATAACATTCGAAATCAA
AAAGCCACCATCTTAGCTGGCACTGCAAATGTGAAAGTAGGATCTCGGACACCAGTAGAGGCCTCTCATC
CTGCTGAAAATGCATCTGTTCCTAGGCCTTCATCCCATTTTGTGCGAAGAAAAAAGTCGGAACCTGATGA
TGAGCTGCTGTTTGATTTTCTTAATAGTTCACAGAAGGAGCCTACCGGGAGGGTGGAAATCAGAAAGGAA
AAAGGCAAGACACCTGTCTTTCAGAGCTCTCAGACATCAAGTGTCAGTTCTGTGAACCCCAGTGTAACCA
CCATCAAAACCATTGAAGAAAATTCTTTTGGGAGCCAAACCCACGAAGCTGCCAGTAACTCAGATTCTAG
CCATGAAGGTCAAGAGGAATCTTCAAAGGAAAATGTGTCATCAAATGCTGCCTGCCCTGACCACACCCCA
ACACCTAATGATGATGGCAAATCACATGAACTGTCTAACCTTCGACTGGAGAATCAGCTGCTGAGGAATG
AAGTTCAGTCTTTAAATCAAGAAATGGCCTCGTTACTCCAAAGATCCAAAGAGACTCAAGAAGAATTAAA
CAAAGCAAGAGCAAGAGTTGAAAAGTGGAATGCTGACCATTCAAAGAGTGATCGAATGACTGAAAACCTG
TACTTCCAGGGCCGAG
