>Addgene plasmid #42108 | GFP-Golgin-84-TEV #709#243 | addgene partial sequence | sequence record 57676 | hGolgin-84-R1 5'-CTGGTCAGCTTCCtGGAGTC-3'
GGAATCCTTTGCAGCCACAGCTTCAGTCAGGTCATCTGCTTGGGCTCGGAGTCCTCGGCCCTGGAAGTAC
AGGTTTTCAGTCATTCGATCACTCTTTGAATGGTCAGCATTCCACTTTTCAACTCTTGCTCTTGCTTTGT
TTAATTCTTCTTGAGTCTCTTTGGATCTTTGGAGTAACGAGGCCATTTCTTGATTTAAAGACTGAACTTC
ATTCCTCAGCAGCTGATTCTCCAGTCGAAGGTTAGACAGTTCATGTGATTTGCCATCATCATTAGGTGTT
GGGGTGTGGTCAGGGCAGGCAGCATTTGATGACACATTTTCCTTTGAAGATTCCTCTTGACCTTCATGGC
TAGAATCTGAGTTACTGGCAGCTTCGTGGGTTTGGCTCCCAAAAGAATTTTCTTCAATGGTTTTGATGGT
GGTTACACTGGGGTTCACAGAACTGACACTTGATGTCTGAGAGCTCTGAAAGACAGGTGTCTTGCCTTTT
TCCTTTCTGATTTCCACCCTCCCGGTAGGCTCCTTCTGTGAACTATTAAGAAAATCAAACAGCAGCTCAT
CATCAGGTTCCGACTTTTTTCTTCGCACAAAATGGGATGAAGGCCTAGGAACAGATGCATTTTCAGCAGG
ATGAGAGGCCTCTACTGGTGTCCGAGATCCTACTTTCACATTTGCAGTGCCAGCTAAGATGGTGGCTTTT
TGATTTCGAATGTTATCAGCTGCTGATGAAATATACGTAGATTTAGGTCCAGTCTGATATATCAAATCTG
TATTTTGCTGGTGAAGTTCAGTATAGTCAGTATTTTTGCTATATATGTTGCTGGCATTGTCTTTCCTACT
GAGAGCTGTTGCAGCCCCTTGATCAACTCGGTTTAAAAGATCTTCTGCCTTTCCAGCAAGATCAACAAAC
CAAGAGA
